Addgene plasmid #168624: pDONR223 MERS-CoV E_nostop
Purpose: Gateway-compatible Entry vector
Depositing lab: Fritz Roth. Depositing organization: Sinai Health System. Publication: A resource of human coronavirus protein-coding sequences in a flexible, multipurpose Gateway Entry clone collection. Weller B, Lin CW, Pogoutse O, Sauer M, Marin-de la Rosa N, Strobel A, Young V, Knapp JJ, Rayhan A, Falter C, Kim DK, Roth FP, Falter-Braun P. G3 (Bethesda). 2023 Jul 5;13(7):jkad105. doi: 10.1093/g3journal/jkad105. PubMed 37267226.
Backbone
  Vector backbone: pDONR223
  Backbone manufacturer: Rual et al, Genome Res. 14:2128-2135, 2004.
  Backbone size w/o insert (bp): 5005
  Vector type: Other
Growth in bacteria
  Bacterial resistance: Spectinomycin, 50 μg/mL
  Growth temperature: 37°C
  Growth strain: DH5alpha
  Copy number: Unknown
Gene/Insert
  Gene/Insert name: E
  Species: Other
  Insert size (bp): 249
  Entrez Gene: E (a.k.a. G128_gp07)
  Cloning method: Gateway Cloning
  Sequencing primers: 5′ m13-For; 3′ m13-Rev
Resource information
  A portion of this plasmid was derived from a plasmid made by: Falter-Braun Lab
Terms and licenses: Academic/Nonprofit Terms; Industry Terms
How to cite: pDONR223 MERS-CoV E_nostop was a gift from Fritz Roth (Addgene plasmid # 168624 ; http://n2t.net/addgene:168624 ; RRID:Addgene_168624)
