[The description below was written by a language model from this plasmid's Addgene catalogue record.]
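Description:
pDONR223 MERS-CoV E_nostop is a Gateway-compatible Entry clone carrying the coding sequence for the envelope (E) protein of Middle East respiratory syndrome coronavirus in the pDONR223 donor backbone. The plasmid is maintained in standard E. coli cloning strains under spectinomycin selection; the record lists the copy number as unknown and does not describe the origin of replication. The insert is small, about 249 bp, and was introduced by Gateway recombination. In an Entry clone of this type the open reading frame is normally flanked by attL recombination sites, although no feature table is provided here to confirm the exact site arrangement. M13 forward and reverse priming sites on either side of the insert are used for sequence verification.

As the "nostop" designation indicates, the E open reading frame lacks its native stop codon. This allows it to be read through into downstream sequence after transfer to a Destination vector, so C-terminal fusions to epitope tags, fluorescent proteins, or assay-specific domains can be made. As an Entry vector, the plasmid is not itself an expression construct, and the record lists no promoter driving the insert, tags, or reporters. Expression context, host range, and fusion partners are supplied by whichever Destination vector is chosen for the LR recombination reaction. The clone belongs to a collection of human coronavirus protein-coding sequences built as a flexible, multipurpose resource. It serves as a starting point for moving the MERS-CoV E sequence into diverse expression or interaction-assay systems.
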