>Addgene plasmid #168624 | pDONR223 MERS-CoV E_nostop | depositor partial sequence | sequence record 326833 | Inserted CDS without stop codon
ATGTTACCCTTTGTCCAAGAACGAATAGGGTTGTTCATAGTAAACTTTTTCATTTTTACCGTAGTATGTG
CTATAACACTCTTGGTGTGTATGGCTTTCCTTACGGCTACTAGATTATGTGTGCAATGTATGACAGGCTT
CAATACCCTGTTAGTTCAGCCCGCATTATACTTGTATAATACTGGACGTTCAGTCTATGTAAAATTCCAG
GATAGTAAACCCCCTCTACCACCTGACGAGTGGGTTTAA
